>Addgene plasmid #63400 | pFusX3-55 | depositor partial sequence | sequence record 105318 | pFusX3_TCG
AGTCTTAAGCGTCTCCATGGCCTGACCCCGGACCAAGTGGTGGCTATCGCCAGCAACGGTGGCGGCAAGC
AAGCGCTCGAAACGGTGCAGCGGCTGTTGCCGGTGCTGTGCCAGGACCATGGCCTCACACCCGATCAGGT
CGTGGCTATCGCCAGCCACGATGGCGGCAAGCAAGCGCTCGAAACGGTGCAGCGGCTGTTGCCGGTGCTG
TGCCAGGACCATGGCCTGACCCCGGACCAAGTGGTGGCTATCGCCAGCAACAATGGCGGCAAGCAAGCGC
TCGAAACGGTGCAGCGGCTGTTGCCGGTGCTGTGCCAGGACCATGGCCTGCGAGACGTC
