>Addgene plasmid #63400 | pFusX3-55 | depositor partial sequence | sequence record 105319 | FusX3
CGTCTCCATGGCCTGACCCCGGACCAAGTGGTGGCTATCGAGACCGGCGCCGCTACGGGCGCGTCCCATT
CGCCATTCAGGCTGCGCAACTGTTGGGAAGGGCGATCGGTGCGGGCTCTTCGCTATTACGCCAGCTGGCG
AAAGGGGGATGTGCTGCAAGGCGATTAAGTTGGGAACGCCAGGGTTTTCCCAGTCACGACGTTGTAAAAC
GACGGCCAGTGAGCGCGCGTAATCGACTCACTATAGGGCGAATTGGGTACCGGGCCCCCCCTCGAGGTCC
TCCAGCTTTTGTTCCCTTTAGTGAGGGTTAATTGCGCGCTTGGCGTAATCATGGTCATAGCTGTTTCCTG
TGTGAAATTGTTATCCGCTCACAATTCCACACAACATACGAGCCGGAAGCATAAAGTGTAAAGCCTGGGG
TGCCTAATGAGTGAGCTAACTCACATTAATTGCGTTGCGCTCACTGCCCGCTTTCCACCGGTGGTCTCTG
GCGGCAAGCAAGCGCTCGAAACGGTGCAGCGGCTGTTGCCGGTGCTGTGCCAGGACCATGGCCTGCGAGA
CGTCTAGACCAGCCAGGACAGAAATGCCTCGACTTCGCTGCTACCCAAGGTTGCCGGGTGACGCACACCG
TGGAAACGGATGAAGGCACGAACCCAGTGGACATAAGCCTGTTCGGTTCGTAAGCTGTAATGCAAGTAGC
GTATGCGCTCACGCAACTGGTCCAGAACCTTGACCGAACGCAGCGGTGGTAACGGCGCAGTGGCGGTTTT
CATGGCTTGTTATGACTGTTTTTTTGGGGTACAGTCTATGCCTCGGGCATCCAAGCAGCAAGCGCGTTAC
GCCGTGGGTCGATGTTTGATGTTATGGAGCAGCAACGATGTTACGCAGCAGGGCAGTCGCCCTAAAACAA
AGTTAAACATTATGAGGGAAGCGGTGATCGCCGAAGTATCGACTCAACTATCAGAGGTAGTTGGCGTCAT
CGAGCGCCATCTCGAACCGACGTTGCTGGCCGTACATTTGTACGGCTCCGCAGTGGATGGCGGCCTGAAG
CCACACAGTGATATTGATTTGCTGGTTACGGTGACCGTAAGGCTTGATGAAACAACGCGGCGAGCTTTGA
TCAACGACCTTTTGGAAACTTCGGCTTCCCCTGGAGAGAGCGAGATTCTCCGCGCTGTAGAAGTCACCAT
TGTTGTGCACGACGACATCATTCCGTGGCGTTATCCAGCTAAGCGCGAACTGCAATTTGGAGAATGGCAG
CGCAATGACATTCTTGCAGGTATCTTCGAGCCAGCCACGATCGACATTGATCTGGCTATCTTGCTGACAA
AAGCAAGAGAACATAGCGTTGCCTTGGTAGGTCCAGCGGCGGAGGAACTCTTTGATCCGGTTCCTGAACA
GGATCTATTTGAGGCGCTAAATGAAACCTTAACGCTATGGAACTCGCCGCCCGACTGGGCTGGCGATGAG
CGAAATGTAGTGCTTACGTTGTCCCGCATTTGGTACAGCGCAGTAACCGGCAAAATCGCGCCGAAGGATG
TCGCTGCCGACTGGGCAATGGAGCGCCTGCCGGCCCAGTATCAGCCCGTCATACTTGAAGCTAGACAGGC
TTATCTTGGACAAGAAGAAGATCGCTTGGCCTCGCGCGCAGATCAGTTGGAAGAATTTGTCCACTACGTG
AAAGGCGAGATCACCAAGGTAGTCGGCAAATAACCCTCGAGCCACCCATGACCAAAATCCCTTAACGTGA
GTTACGCGTCGTTCCACTGAGCGTCAGACCCCGTAGAAAAGATCAAAGGATCTTCTTGAGATCCTTTTTT
TCTGCGCGTAATCTGCTGCTTGCAAACAAAAAAACCACCGCTACCAGCGGTGGTTTGTTTGCCGGATCAA
GAGCTACCAACTCTTTTTCCGAAGGTAACTGGCTTCAGCAGAGCGCAGATACCAAATACTGTCCTTCTAG
TGTAGCCGTAGTTAGGCCACCACTTCAAGAACTCTGTAGCACCGCCTACATACCTCGCTCTGCTAATCCT
GTTACCAGTGGCTGCTGCCAGTGGCGATAAGTCGTGTCTTACCGGGTTGGACTCAAGACGATAGTTACCG
GATAAGGCGCAGCGGTCGGGCTGAACGGGGGGTTCGTGCACACAGCCCAGCTTGGAGCGAACGACCTACA
CCGAACTGAGATACCTACAGCGTGAGCATTGAGAAAGCGCCACGCTTCCCGAAGGGAGAAAGGCGGACAG
GTATCCGGTAAGCGGCAGGGTCGGAACAGGAGAGCGCACGAGGGAGCTTCCAGGGGGAAACGCCTGGTAT
CTTTATAGTCCTGTCGGGTTTCGCCACCTCTGACTTGAGCGTCGATTTTTGTGATGCTCGTCAGGGGGGC
GGAGCCTATGGAAAAACGCCAGCAACGCGGCCTTTTTACGGTTCCTGGCCTTTTGCTGGCCTTTTGCTCA
CATGTTCTTTCCTGCGTTATCCCCTGATTCTGTGGATAACCGTATTACCGCCTTTGAGTGAGCTGATACC
GCTCGCCGCAGCCGAACGACCGAGCGCAGCGAGTCAGTGAGCGAGGAAGCGGAAGAGCGCCCAATACGCA
AACCGCCTCTCCCCGCGCGTTGGCCGATTCATTAATGCAGCTGGCACGACAGGTTTCCCGACTGGAAAGC
GGGCAGTGAGCGCAACGCAATTAATACGCGTACCGCTAGCCAGGAAGAGTTTGTAGAAACGCAAAAAGGC
CATCCGTCAGGATGGCCTTCTGCTTAGTTTGATGCCTGGCAGTTTATGGCGGGCGTCCTGCCCGCCACCC
TCCGGGCCGTTGCTTCACAACGTTCAAATCCGCTCCCGGCGGATTTGTCCTACTCAGGAGAGCGTTCACC
GACAAACAACAGATAAAACGAAAGGCCCAGTCTTCCGACTGAGCCTTTCGTTTTATTTGATGCCTGGCAG
TTCCCTACTCTCGCGTTAACGCTAGCATGGATGTTTTCCCAGTCACGACGTTGTAAAACGACGGCCAGTC
TTAAG
