>Addgene plasmid #63400 | pFusX3-55 | addgene partial sequence | sequence record 115013 | pCR8_R1 5'-cgaaccgaacaggcttatgt-3'
TGCGTCACCCGGCAACCTTGGGTAGCAGCGAAGTCGAGGCATTTCTGTCCTGGCTGGTCTAGACGTCTCG
CAGGCCATGGTCCTGGCACAGCACCGGCAACAGCCGCTGCACCGTTTCGAGCGCTTGCTTGCCGCCATTG
TTGCTGGCGATAGCCACCACTTGGTCCGGGGTCAGGCCATGGTCCTGGCACAGCACCGGCAACAGCCGCT
GCACCGTTTCGAGCGCTTGCTTGCCGCCATCGTGGCTGGCGATAGCCACGACCTGATCGGGTGTGAGGCC
ATGGTCCTGGCACAGCACCGGCAACAGCCGCTGCACCGTTTCGAGCGCTTGCTTGCCGCCACCGTTGCTG
GCGATAGCCACCACTTGGTCCGGGGTCAGGCCATGGAGACGCTTAAGACTGGCCGTCGTTTTACAACGTC
GTGACTGGGAAAACATCCATGCTAGCGTTAACGCGAGAGTAGGGAACTGCCAGGCATCAAATAAAACGAA
AGGCTCAGTCGGAAGACTGGGCCTTTCGTTTTATCTGTTGTTTGTCGGTGAACGCTCTCCTGAGTAGGAC
AAATCCGCCGGGAGCGGATTTGAACGTTGTGAAGCAACGGCCCGGAGGGTGGGCGG
