[The description below was written by a language model from this plasmid's Addgene catalogue record.]
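Description:
pFusX3-55 is a bacterial library plasmid from the FusX system, a one-step assembly platform for building TALE and TALEN DNA-binding arrays. It is built on the FusX3 backbone (about 3 kb without insert), is maintained at high copy in standard E. coli cloning strains, and is selected with spectinomycin. The record does not include a feature table, so the origin of replication and other backbone elements are not specified. The listed pCR8-type sequencing primers only indicate which flanking sequences are used to read across the insert.

The payload is a synthetic, pre-assembled trimer of TALE repeat units carrying the repeat-variable diresidues NG, HD and NN, also designated X3_TCG. Under the standard TALE recognition code, these RVDs specify the nucleotides T, C and G respectively. The "X3" library position means this trimer supplies RVD positions 7 to 9 of the final array. The trimer was inserted using BsaI, a type IIS enzyme that cuts outside its recognition sequence, and both BsaI sites were destroyed during cloning, as is typical of Golden Gate-style construction.

There is no expression cassette described for this plasmid. It is an intermediate building block rather than a functional nuclease vector. A user picks the appropriate trimer plasmid for each position of the desired target sequence and combines them with a receiver vector to generate a complete custom TALE repeat domain, typically for TALEN-mediated genome editing. The specific enzyme used in that final assembly and the receiver backbone are not stated in this record.
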