Addgene plasmid #63400: pFusX3-55
Purpose: Encodes RVD positions 7-9 in TALEN assembly
Depositing lab: Stephen Ekker. Depositing organization: Mayo Foundation for Medical Education and Research. Publication: FusX: A rapid one-step TALE assembly system for genome science. Ma AC, McNulty MS, Tanya PL, Jarryd CM, Martinez-Galvez G, Argue DP, Lee HB, Urban MD, Bullard CE, Blackburn PR, Man TK, Clark KJ, Ekker SC. Hum Gene Ther. 2016 Jun;27(6):451-63. doi: 10.1089/hum.2015.172 PubMed 26854857.
Backbone
  Vector backbone: FusX3
  Backbone size w/o insert (bp): 3015
  Vector type: TALEN
Growth in bacteria
  Bacterial resistance: Spectinomycin, 50 μg/mL
  Growth temperature: 37°C
  Growth strain: DH5alpha
  Copy number: High Copy
Gene/Insert
  Gene/Insert name: NG HD NN (alt name: X3_TCG)
  Species: Synthetic
  Mutation: none
  Cloning method: Restriction Enzyme; 5′ cloning site BsaI (destroyed during cloning); 3′ cloning site BsaI (destroyed during cloning)
  Sequencing primers: 5′ pCR8_F1; 3′ pCR8_R1
Terms and licenses: Academic/Nonprofit Terms; Industry Terms: Not Available to Industry
How to cite: pFusX3-55 was a gift from Stephen Ekker (Addgene plasmid # 63400 ; http://n2t.net/addgene:63400 ; RRID:Addgene_63400)
